>Addgene plasmid #177900 | pET28a(cd226) | addgene full sequence | sequence record 353505 | Addgene NGS Result
TGGCGAATGGG
[124 nt withheld, positions 12-135]
C
[91 nt withheld, positions 137-227]
A
[49 nt withheld, positions 229-277]
CCTTTGACGTTGGAGTCCACGTTCTTT
[37 nt withheld, positions 305-341]
ACCCTATCTCGGTCTATTCTTTTGATTTATAAGGGATTTTGCCGATTTCGGCCTATTGGTTAAAAAATGA
GCTGATTTAACAAAAATTTAACGCGAATTTTAACAAAATATTAACGCTTACAATTTAGGTGGCACTTTTC
GGGGAAATGTGCGCGGAACCCCTATTTGTTTATTTTTCTAAATACATTCAAATATGTATCCGCTCATGAA
TTAATTCTTAGAAAAACTCATCGAGCATCAAATGAAACTGCAATTTATTCATATCAGGATTATCAATACC
ATATTTTTGAAAAAGCCGTTTCTGTAATGAAGGAGAAAACTCACCGAGGCAGTTCCATAGGATGGCAAGA
TCCTGGTATCGGTCTGCGATTCCGACTCGTCCAACATCAATACAACCTATTAATTTCCCCTCGTCAAAAA
TAAGGTTATCAAGTGAGAAATCACCATGAGTGACGACTGAATCCGGTGAGAATGGCAAAAGTTTATGCAT
TTCTTTCCAGACTTGTTCAACAGGCCAGCCATTACGCTCGTCATCAAAATCACTCGCATCAACCAAACCG
TTATTCATTCGTGATTGCGCCTGAGCGAGACGAAATACGCGATCGCTGTTAAAAGGACAATTACAAACAG
GAATCGAATGCAACCGGCGCAGGAACACTGCCAGCGCATCAACAATATTTTCACCTGAATCAGGATATTC
TTCTAATACCTGGAATGCTGTTTTCCCGGGGATCGCAGTGGTGAGTAACCATGCATCATCAGGAGTACGG
ATAAAATGCTTGATGGTCGGAAGAGGCATAAATTCCGTCAGCCAGTTTAGTCTGACCATCTCATCTGTAA
CATCATTGGCAACGCTACCTTTGCCATGTTTCAGAAACAACTCTGGCGCATCGGGCTTCCCATACAATCG
ATAGATTGTCGCACCTGATTGCCCGACATTATCGCGAGCCCATTTATACCCATATAAATCAGCATCCATG
TTGGAATTTAATCGCGGCCTAGAGCAAGACGTTTCCCGTTGAATATGGCTCATAACACCCCTTGTATTAC
TGTTTATGTAAGCAGACAGTTTTATTGTTCATGACCAAAATCCCTTAACGTGAGTTTTCGTTCCACTGAG
CGTCAGACCCCGTAGAAAAGATCAAAGGATCTTCTTGAGATCCTTTTTTTCTGCGCGTAATCTGCTGCTT
GCAAACAAAAAAACCACCGCTACCAGCGGTGGTTTGTTTGCCGGATCAAGAGCTACCAACTCTTTTTCCG
AAGGTAACTGGCTTCAGCAGAGCGCAGATACCAAATACTGTCCTTCTAGTGTAGCCGTAGTTAGGCCACC
ACTTCAAGAACTCTGTAGCACCGCCTACATACCTCGCTCTGCTAATCCTGTTACCAGTGGCTGCTGCCAG
TGGCGATAAGTCGTGTCTTACCGGGTTGGACTCAAGACGATAGTTACCGGATAAGGCGCAGCGGTCGGGC
TGAACGGGGGGTTCGTGCACACAGCCCAGCTTGGAGCGAACGACCTACACCGAACTGAGATACCTACAGC
GTGAGCTATGAGAAAGCGCCACGCTTCCCGAAGGGAGAAAGGCGGACAGGTATCCGGTAAGCGGCAGGGT
CGGAACAGGAGAGCGCACGAGGGAGCTTCCAGGGGGAAACGCCTGGTATCTTTATAGTCCTGTCGGGTTT
CGCCACCTCTGACTTGAGCGTCGATTTTTGTGATGCTCGTCAGGGGGGCGGAGCCTATGGAAAAACGCCA
GCAACGCGGCCTTTTTACGGTTCCTGGCCTTTTGCTGGCCTTTTGCTCACATGTTCTTTCCTGCGTTATC
CCCTGATTCTGTGGATAACCGTATTACCGCCTTTGAGTGAGCTGATACCGCTCGCCGCAGCCGAACGACC
GAGCGCAGCGAGTCAGTGAGCGAGGAAGCGGAAGAGCGCCTGATGCGGTATTTTCTCCTTACGCATCTGT
GCGGTATTTCACACCGCAATGGTGCACTCTCAGTACAATCTGCTCTGATGCCGCATAGTTAAGCCAGTAT
ACACTCCGCTATCGCTACGTGACTGGGTCATGGCTGCGCCCCGACACCCGCCAACACCCGCTGACGCGCC
CTGACGGGCTTGTCTGCTCCCGGCATCCGCTTACAGACAAGCTGTGACCGTCTCCGGGAGCTGCATGTGT
CAGAGGTTTTCACCGTCATCACCGAAACGCGCGAGGCAGCTGCGGTAAAGCTCATCAGCGTGGTCGTGAA
GCGATTCACAGATGTCTGCCTGTTCATCCGCGTCCAGCTCGTTGAGTTTCTCCAGAAGCGTTAATGTCTG
GCTTCTGATAAAGCGGGCCATGTTAAGGGCGGTTTTTTCCTGTTTGGTCACTGATGCCTCCGTGTAAGGG
GGATTTCTGTTCATGGGGGTAATGATACCGATGAAACGAGAGAGGATGCTCACGATACGGGTTACTGATG
ATGAACATGCCCGGTTACTGGAACGTTGTGAGGGTAAACAACTGGCGGTATGGATGCGGCGGGACCAGAG
AAAAATCACTCAGGGTCAATGCCAGCGCTTCGTTAATACAGATGTAGGTGTTCCACAGGGTAGCCAGCAG
CATCCTGCGATGCAGATCCGGAACATAATGGTGCAGGGCGCTGACTTCCGCGTTTCCAGACTTTACGAAA
CACGGAAACCGAAGACCATTCATGTTGTTGCTCAGGTCGCAGACGTTTTGCAGCAGCAGTCGCTTCACGT
TCGCTCGCGTATCGGTGATTCATTCTGCTAACCAGTAAGGCAACCCCGCCAGCCTAGCCGGGTCCTCAAC
GACAGGAGCACGATCATGCGCACCCGTGGGGCCGCCATGCCGGCGATAATGGCCTGCTTCTCGCCGAAAC
GTTTGGTGGCGGGACCAGTGACGAAGGCTTGAGCGAGGGCGTGCAAGATTCCGAATACCGCAAGCGACAG
GCCGATCATCGTCGCGCTCCAGCGAAAGCGGTCCTCGCCGAAAATGACCCAGAGCGCTGCCGGCACCTGT
CCTACGAGTTGCATGATAAAGAAGACAGTCATAAGTGCGGCGACGATAGTCATGCCCCGCGCCCACCGGA
AGGAGCTGACTGGGTTGAAGGCTCTCAAGGGCATCGGTCGAGATCCCGGTGCCTAATGAGTGAGCTAACT
TACATTAATTGCGTTGCGCTCACTGCCCGCTTTCCAGTCGGGAAACCTGTCGTGCCAGCTGCATTAATGA
ATCGGCCAACGCGCGGGGAGAGGCGGTTTGCGTATTGGGCGCCAGGGTGGTTTTTCTTTTCACCAGTGAG
ACGGGCAACAGCTGATTGCCCTTCACCGCCTGGCCCTGAGAGAGTTGCAGCAAGCGGTCCACGCTGGTTT
GCCCCAGCAGGCGAAAATCCTGTTTGATGGTGGTTAACGGCGGGATATAACATGAGCTGTCTTCGGTATC
GTCGTATCCCACTACCGAGATATCCGCACCAACGCGCAGCCCGGACTCGGTAATGGCGCGCATTGCGCCC
AGCGCCATCTGATCGTTGGCAACCAGCATCGCAGTGGGAACGATGCCCTCATTCAGCATTTGCATGGTTT
GTTGAAAACCGGACATGGCACTCCAGTCGCCTTCCCGTTCCGCTATCGGCTGAATTTGATTGCGAGTGAG
ATATTTATGCCAGCCAGCCAGACGCAGACGCGCCGAGACAGAACTTAATGGGCCCGCTAACAGCGCGATT
TGCTGGTGACCCAATGCGACCAGATGCTCCACGCCCAGTCGCGTACCGTCTTCATGGGAGAAAATAATAC
TGTTGATGGGTGTCTGGTCAGAGACATCAAGAAATAACGCCGGAACATTAGTGCAGGCAGCTTCCACAGC
AATGGCATCCTGGTCATCCAGCGGATAGTTAATGATCAGCCCACTGACGCGTTGCGCGAGAAGATTGTGC
ACCGCCGCTTTACAGGCTTCGACGCCGCTTCGTTCTACCATCGACACCACCACGCTGGCACCCAGTTGAT
CGGCGCGAGATTTAATCGCCGCGACAATTTGCGACGGCGCGTGCAGGGCCAGACTGGAGGTGGCAACGCC
AATCAGCAACGACTGTTTGCCCGCCAGTTGTTGTGCCACGCGGTTGGGAATGTAATTCAGCTCCGCCATC
GCCGCTTCCACTTTTTCCCGCGTTTTCGCAGAAACGTGGCTGGCCTGGTTCACCACGCGGGAAACGGTCT
GATAAGAGACACCGGCATACTCTGCGACATCGTATAACGTTACTGGTTTCACATTCACCACCCTGAATTG
ACTCTCTTCCGGGCGCTATCATGCCATACCGCGAAAGGTTTTGCGCCATTCGATGGTGTCCGGGATCTCG
ACGCTCTCCCTTATGCGACTCCTGCATTAGGAAGCAGCCCAGTAGTAGGTTGAGGCCGTTGAGCACCGCC
GCCGCAAGGAATGGTGCATGCAAGGAGATGGCGCCCAACAGTCCCCCGGCCACGGGGCCTGCCACCATAC
CCACGCCGAAACAAGCGCTCATGAGCCCGAAGTGGCGAGCCCGATCTTCCCCATCGGTGATGTCGGCGAT
ATAGGCGCCAGCAACCGCACCTGTGGCGCCGGTGATGCCGGCCACGATGCGTCCGGCGTAGAGGATCGAG
ATCTCGATCCCGCGAAATTAATACGACTCACTATAGGGGAATTGTGAGCGGATAACAATTCCCCTCTAGA
AATAATTTTGTTTAACTTTAAGAAGGAGATATACCATGGGCAGCAGCCATCATCATCATCATCATCATCA
CCATCACAGCAGCGGCCTGGTGCCGCGCGGCAGCCATATGGCTAGCATGACTGGTGGACAGCAAATGGGT
CGCGGTACAGAGTCCTGGGATACACAGAAGGCACCCAATAACTATAGAAGTCCCATCTCTACCAGTCAAC
CTACCAATCAATCCATGGATGATACAAGAGAGGATATTTATGTCAACTATCCAACCTTCTCTCGCAGACC
AAAGACTAGAGTTCTGCCGGAAACCGGATAACGAATTCGAGCTCCGTCGACAAGCTTGCGGCCGCACTCG
AGCACCACCACCACCACCACTGAGATCCGGCTGCTAACAAAGCCCGAAAGGAAGCTGAGTTGGCTGCTGC
CACCGCTGAGCAATAACTAGCATAACCCCTTGGGGCCTCTAAACGGGTCTTGAGGGGTTTTTTGCTGAAA
GGAGGAACTATATCCGGAT
Features (pLannotate 1.2.2; 22 found; start..end, strand, type, name):
     12..440     +  rep_origin     f1 ori (sequence partly withheld): f1 bacteriophage origin of replication; arrow indicates direction of (+) strand synthesis
    493..550     +  promoter       AmpR promoter (fragment): bla
    559..1374    -  CDS            KanR: aminoglycoside phosphotransferase; aph(3')-Ia; confers resistance to kanamycin in bacteria or G418 (Geneticin®) in eukaryotes
   1496..2084    +  rep_origin     ori: high-copy-number ColE1/pMB1/pBR322/pUC origin of replication
   2270..2409    -  misc_feature   bom: basis of mobility region from pBR322
   2511..2702    -  CDS            rop: Rop protein, which maintains plasmids at low copy number; rop
   2719..3099    +  CDS            YPB1_ECOLX: Protein predicted: Swiss-Prot protein existence level 4. From Escherichia coli.
   3171..3462    -  CDS            TcR (fragment): tetracycline efflux protein; tet; confers resistance to tetracycline
   3477..3498    -  protein_bind   CAP binding site: CAP binding activates transcription in the presence of cAMP. E. coli catabolite activator protein
   3511..4593    -  CDS            lacI: lac repressor; lacI; The lac repressor binds to the lac operator to inhibit transcription in E. coli. This inhibition can be relieved by adding lactose or isopropyl-β-D-thiogalactopyranoside (IPTG).
   4594..4671    -  promoter       lacI promoter: lacI
   4679..4958    -  CDS            TcR (fragment): tetracycline efflux protein; tet; confers resistance to tetracycline
   4980..4998    +  promoter       T7 promoter: promoter for bacteriophage T7 RNA polymerase
   4999..5023    +  protein_bind   lac operator: The lac repressor binds to the lac operator to inhibit transcription in E. coli. This inhibition can be relieved by adding lactose or isopropyl-β-D-thiogalactopyranoside (IPTG). lac repressor encoded by lacI
   5038..5060    +  RBS            RBS: efficient ribosome binding site from bacteriophage T7 gene 10 (Olins and Rangwala, 1989)
   5079..5096    +  CDS            capTEV™ (fragment): composite tag for in vivo biotinylation, TEV protease cleavage, and 6xHis tagging
   5118..5135    +  CDS            thrombin site: thrombin recognition and cleavage site
   5139..5171    +  CDS            T7 tag (gene 10 leader): leader peptide from bacteriophage T7 gene 10 promotes efficient translation in E. coli
   5178..5324    +  CDS            CD226 (fragment): CD226_HUMAN - Also known as DNAM1. Experimental evidence at protein level: Swiss-Prot protein existence level 1. Involved in intercellular adhesion, lymphocyte signaling, cytotoxicity and lymphokine secretion mediated by cytotoxic T- lymphocyte (CTL) and NK cell (PubMed:8673704). Cell surface receptor for NECTIN2. Upon ligand binding, stimulates T-cell proliferation and cytokine production, including that of IL2, IL5, IL10, IL13, and IFNG. Competes with PVRIG for NECTIN2-binding (PubMed:26755705). From Homo sapiens (Human).
   5384..5401    +  CDS            9xHis (fragment): 9xHis affinity tag
   5411..5460    +  CDS            SET1 (fragment): solubility-enhancement tag derived from T7 phage gene 10B
   5468..5515    +  terminator     T7 terminator: transcription terminator for bacteriophage T7 RNA polymerase
