[The description below was written by a language model from this plasmid's Addgene catalogue record and pLannotate feature annotations shown in this document.]
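Description:
pET28a(cd226) is a bacterial expression plasmid built on the pET28a backbone for producing the intracellular domain of human CD226 (also known as DNAM-1) in E. coli. It carries a kanamycin resistance gene (aminoglycoside phosphotransferase) for selection and replicates from a ColE1/pBR322-type origin accompanied by the bom region and the rop gene, which keeps copy number low, consistent with the catalogue's low-copy designation. An f1 phage origin is also present. Short annotated fragments of a tetracycline resistance gene and an AmpR promoter appear to be backbone remnants rather than functional markers.

The expression cassette uses a T7 promoter followed by a lac operator and the strong T7 gene 10 ribosome binding site, with a plasmid-borne lacI gene supplying repressor. Transcription therefore depends on a host that provides T7 RNA polymerase and is induced by IPTG or lactose. The open reading frame encodes an N-terminal 10xHis tag, a thrombin cleavage site and the T7 tag leader, fused to residues 288–336 of CD226, a fragment inserted by Gibson assembly. The automated annotation labels the N-terminal histidine stretch as a fragment of another composite tag, but its position matches the His tag described in the catalogue. A further His-tag fragment annotated downstream of the insert corresponds in position to the optional C-terminal tag of pET28a; the record does not indicate that it is translated as part of the product. A T7 terminator ends the transcription unit.

The construct is intended for purifying the His-tagged CD226 cytoplasmic tail by metal-affinity methods. It comes from a study of PD-1-mediated inhibition of T cell costimulatory receptors, although the record does not detail how the purified protein was used.
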