Addgene plasmid #177900: pET28a(cd226)
Purpose: Bacterial expression of his10-tagged human cd226 Intracellular Domain
Depositing lab: Ron Vale. Depositing organization: University of California, San Francisco (UCSF). Publication: T cell costimulatory receptor CD28 is a primary target for PD-1-mediated inhibition. Hui E, Cheung J, Zhu J, Su X, Taylor MJ, Wallweber HA, Sasmal DK, Huang J, Kim JM, Mellman I, Vale RD. Science. 2017 Mar 31;355(6332):1428-1433. doi: 10.1126/science.aaf1292. Epub 2017 Mar 9. PubMed 28280247.
Backbone
  Vector backbone: pET28A
  Vector type: Bacterial Expression
Growth in bacteria
  Bacterial resistance: Kanamycin, 50 μg/mL
  Growth temperature: 37°C
  Growth strain: DH5alpha
  Copy number: Low Copy
Gene/Insert
  Gene/Insert name: CD226 (aa 288-336 only)
  Species: H. sapiens (human)
  Entrez Gene: CD226 (a.k.a. DNAM-1, DNAM1, PTA1, TLiSA1)
  Promoter: T7
  Tag / fusion protein: 10xHis-Thrombin cut site-T7 tag (N terminal on insert)
  Cloning method: Gibson Cloning
  Sequencing primers: 5′ TAATACGACTCACTATAGGG; 3′ GCTAGTTATTGCTCAGCGG
Terms and licenses: Academic/Nonprofit Terms; Industry Terms: Not Available to Industry
How to cite: pET28a(cd226) was a gift from Ron Vale (Addgene plasmid # 177900 ; http://n2t.net/addgene:177900 ; RRID:Addgene_177900)
